>Addgene plasmid #118355 | hMEF2A K403R | addgene full sequence | sequence record 227512 | Addgene NGS Result
GACATTGATTATTGACTAGTTATTAATAGTAATCAATTACGGGGTCATTAGTTCATAGCCCATATATGGA
GTTCCGCGTTACATAACTTACGGTAAATGGCCCGCCTGGCTGACCGCCCAACGACCCCCGCCCATTGACG
TCAATAATGACGTATGTTCCCATAGTAACGCCAATAGGGACTTTCCATTGACGTCAATGGGTGGAGTATT
TACGGTAAACTGCCCACTTGGCAGTACATCAAGTGTATCATATGCCAAGTACGCCCCCTATTGACGTCAA
TGACGGTAAATGGCCCGCCTGGCATTATGCCCAGTACATGACCTTATGGGACTTTCCTACTTGGCAGTAC
ATCTACGTATTAGTCATCGCTATTACCATGGTGATGCGGTTTTGGCAGTACATCAATGGGCGTGGATAGC
GGTTTGACTCACGGGGATTTCCAAGTCTCCACCCCATTGACGTCAATGGGAGTTTGTTTTGGCACCAAAA
TCAACGGGACTTTCCAAAATGTCGTAACAACTCCGCCCCATTGACGCAAATGGGCGGTAGGCGTGTACGG
TGGGAGGTCTATATAAGCAGAGCTCTCTGGCTAACTAGAGAACCCACTGCTTACTGGCTTATCGAAATTA
ATACGACTCACTATAGGGAGACCCAAGCTGGCTAGCGTTTAAACGGGCCCTCTAGACTCGAGCGGCCGCA
TGGGGCGGAAGAAAATACAAATCACACGCATAATGGATGAAAGGAACCGACAGGTCACTTTTACAAAGAG
AAAGTTTGGATTAATGAAGAAAGCCTATGAACTTAGTGTGCTCTGTGACTGTGAAATAGCACTCATCATT
TTCAACAGCTCTAACAAACTGTTTCAATATGCTAGCACTGATATGGACAAAGTTCTTCTCAAGTATACAG
AATATAATGAACCTCATGAAAGCAGAACCAACTCGGATATTGTTGAGACTTTAAGAAAGAAAGGCCTTAA
TGGTTGTGAGAGCCCTGATGCTGACGATTACTTTGAGCACAGTCCACTCTCGGAGGACAGATTCAGCAAA
CTAAATGAAGATAGTGATTTTATTTTCAAACGAGGCCCTCCTGGTCTGCCACCTCAGAACTTTTCAATGT
CTGTCACAGTTCCAGTGACCAGCCCCAATGCTTTGTCCTACACTAACCCAGGGAGTTCACTGGTGTCCCC
ATCTTTGGCAGCCAGCTCAACGTTAACAGATTCAAGCATGCTCTCTCCACCTCAAACCACATTACATAGA
AATGTGTCTCCTGGAGCTCCTCAGAGACCACCAAGTACTGGCAATGCAGGTGGGATGTTGAGCACTACAG
ACCTCACAGTGCCAAATGGAGCTGGAAGCAGTCCAGTGGGGAATGGATTTGTAAACTCAAGAGCTTCTCC
AAATTTGATTGGAGCTACTGGTGCAAATAGCTTAGGCAAAGTCATGCCTACAAAGTCTCCCCCTCCACCA
GGTGGTGGTAATCTTGGAATGAACAGTAGGAAACCAGATCTTCGAGTTGTCATCCCCCCTTCAAGCAAGG
GCATGATGCCTCCACTAAATACCCAAAGGATCAGTAGTTCTCAAGCCACTCAACCTCTTGCTACCCCAGT
CGTGTCTGTGACAACCCCAAGCTTGCCTCCGCAAGGACTTGTGTACTCAGCAATGCCGACTGCCTACAAC
ACTGATTATTCACTGACCAGCGCTGACCTGTCAGCCCTTCAAGGCTTCAACTCGCCAGGAATGCTGTCGC
TGGGACAGGTGTCGGCCTGGCAGCAGCACCACCTAGGACAAGCAGCCCTCAGCTCTCTTGTTGCTGGAGG
GCAGTTATCTCAGGGTTCCAATTTATCCATTAATACCAACCAAAACATCAGCATCAGGTCCGAACCGATT
TCACCTCCTCGGGATCGTATGACCCCATCGGGCTTCCAGCAGCAGCAGCAGCAGCAGCAGCAGCAGCCGC
CGCCACCACCGCAGCCCCAGCCACAACCCCCGCAGCCCCAGCCCCGACAGGAAATGGGGCGCTCCCCTGT
GGACAGTCTGAGCAGCTCTAGTAGCTCCTATGATGGCAGTGATCGGGAGGATCCACGGGGCGACTTCCAT
TCTCCAATTGTGCTTGGCCGACCCCCAAACACTGAGGACAGAGAAAGCCCTTCTGTAAAGCGAATGAGGA
TGGACGCGTGGGTGACCGGTACCAAGCTTGGGCCCGAACAAAAACTCATCTCAGAAGAGGATCTGAATAG
CGCCGTCGACCATCATCATCATCATCATTGAGTTTAAACGGTCTCCAGCTTAAGTTTAAACCGCTGATCA
GCCTCGACTGTGCCTTCTAGTTGCCAGCCATCTGTTGTTTGCCCCTCCCCCGTGCCTTCCTTGACCCTGG
AAGGTGCCACTCCCACTGTCCTTTCCTAATAAAATGAGGAAATTGCATCGCATTGTCTGAGTAGGTGTCA
TTCTATTCTGGGGGGTGGGGTGGGGCAGGACAGCAAGGGGGAGGATTGGGAAGACAATAGCAGGCATGCT
GGGGATGCGGTGGGCTCTATGGCTTCTGAGGCGGAAAGAACCAGCTGGGGCTCTAGGGGGTATCCCC
[124 nt withheld, positions 2588-2711]
C
[91 nt withheld, positions 2713-2803]
A
[49 nt withheld, positions 2805-2853]
CCTTTGACGTTGGAGTCCACGTTCTTT
[37 nt withheld, positions 2881-2917]
ACCCTATCTCGGTCTATTCTTTTGATTTATAAGGGATTTTGCCGATTTCGGCCTATTGGTTAAAAAATGA
GCTGATTTAACAAAAATTTAACGCGAATTAATTCTGTGGAATGTGTGTCAGTTAGGGTGTGGAAAGTCCC
CAGGCTCCCCAGCAGGCAGAAGTATGCAAAGCATGCATCTCAATTAGTCAGCAACCAGGTGTGGAAAGTC
CCCAGGCTCCCCAGCAGGCAGAAGTATGCAAAGCATGCATCTCAATTAGTCAGCAACCATAGTCCCGCCC
CTAACTCCGCCCATCCCGCCCCTAACTCCGCCCAGTTCCGCCCATTCTCCGCCCCATGGCTGACTAATTT
TTTTTATTTATGCAGAGGCCGAGGCCGCCTCTGCCTCTGAGCTATTCCAGAAGTAGTGAGGAGGCTTTTT
TGGAGGCCTAGGCTTTTGCAAAAAGCTCCCGGGAGCTTGTATATCCATTTTCGGATCTGATCAAGAGACA
GGATGAGGATCGTTTCGCATGATTGAACAAGATGGATTGCACGCAGGTTCTCCGGCCGCTTGGGTGGAGA
GGCTATTCGGCTATGACTGGGCACAACAGACAATCGGCTGCTCTGATGCCGCCGTGTTCCGGCTGTCAGC
GCAGGGGCGCCCGGTTCTTTTTGTCAAGACCGACCTGTCCGGTGCCCTGAATGAACTGCAGGACGAGGCA
GCGCGGCTATCGTGGCTGGCCACGACGGGCGTTCCTTGCGCAGCTGTGCTCGACGTTGTCACTGAAGCGG
GAAGGGACTGGCTGCTATTGGGCGAAGTGCCGGGGCAGGATCTCCTGTCATCTCACCTTGCTCCTGCCGA
GAAAGTATCCATCATGGCTGATGCAATGCGGCGGCTGCATACGCTTGATCCGGCTACCTGCCCATTCGAC
CACCAAGCGAAACATCGCATCGAGCGAGCACGTACTCGGATGGAAGCCGGTCTTGTCGATCAGGATGATC
TGGACGAAGAGCATCAGGGGCTCGCGCCAGCCGAACTGTTCGCCAGGCTCAAGGCGCGCATGCCCGACGG
CGAGGATCTCGTCGTGACCCATGGCGATGCCTGCTTGCCGAATATCATGGTGGAAAATGGCCGCTTTTCT
GGATTCATCGACTGTGGCCGGCTGGGTGTGGCGGACCGCTATCAGGACATAGCGTTGGCTACCCGTGATA
TTGCTGAAGAGCTTGGCGGCGAATGGGCTGACCGCTTCCTCGTGCTTTACGGTATCGCCGCTCCCGATTC
GCAGCGCATCGCCTTCTATCGCCTTCTTGACGAGTTCTTCTGAGCGGGACTCTGGGGTTCGAAATGACCG
ACCAAGCGACGCCCAACCTGCCATCACGAGATTTCGATTCCACCGCCGCCTTCTATGAAAGGTTGGGCTT
CGGAATCGTTTTCCGGGACGCCGGCTGGATGATCCTCCAGCGCGGGGATCTCATGCTGGAGTTCTTCGCC
CACCCCAACTTGTTTATTGCAGCTTATAATGGTTACAAATAAAGCAATAGCATCACAAATTTCACAAATA
AAGCATTTTTTTCACTGCATTCTAGTTGTGGTTTGTCCAAACTCATCAATGTATCTTATCATGTCTGTAT
ACCGTCGACCTCTAGCTAGAGCTTGGCGTAATCATGGTCATAGCTGTTTCCTGTGTGAAATTGTTATCCG
CTCACAATTCCACACAACATACGAGCCGGAAGCATAAAGTGTAAAGCCTGGGGTGCCTAATGAGTGAGCT
AACTCACATTAATTGCGTTGCGCTCACTGCCCGCTTTCCAGTCGGGAAACCTGTCGTGCCAGCTGCATTA
ATGAATCGGCCAACGCGCGGGGAGAGGCGGTTTGCGTATTGGGCGCTCTTCCGCTTCCTCGCTCACTGAC
TCGCTGCGCTCGGTCGTTCGGCTGCGGCGAGCGGTATCAGCTCACTCAAAGGCGGTAATACGGTTATCCA
CAGAATCAGGGGATAACGCAGGAAAGAACATGTGAGCAAAAGGCCAGCAAAAGGCCAGGAACCGTAAAAA
GGCCGCGTTGCTGGCGTTTTTCCATAGGCTCCGCCCCCCTGACGAGCATCACAAAAATCGACGCTCAAGT
CAGAGGTGGCGAAACCCGACAGGACTATAAAGATACCAGGCGTTTCCCCCTGGAAGCTCCCTCGTGCGCT
CTCCTGTTCCGACCCTGCCGCTTACCGGATACCTGTCCGCCTTTCTCCCTTCGGGAAGCGTGGCGCTTTC
TCATAGCTCACGCTGTAGGTATCTCAGTTCGGTGTAGGTCGTTCGCTCCAAGCTGGGCTGTGTGCACGAA
CCCCCCGTTCAGCCCGACCGCTGCGCCTTATCCGGTAACTATCGTCTTGAGTCCAACCCGGTAAGACACG
ACTTATCGCCACTGGCAGCAGCCACTGGTAACAGGATTAGCAGAGCGAGGTATGTAGGCGGTGCTACAGA
GTTCTTGAAGTGGTGGCCTAACTACGGCTACACTAGAAGAACAGTATTTGGTATCTGCGCTCTGCTGAAG
CCAGTTACCTTCGGAAAAAGAGTTGGTAGCTCTTGATCCGGCAAACAAACCACCGCTGGTAGCGGTGGTT
TTTTTGTTTGCAAGCAGCAGATTACGCGCAGAAAAAAAGGATCTCAAGAAGATCCTTTGATCTTTTCTAC
GGGGTCTGACGCTCAGTGGAACGAAAACTCACGTTAAGGGATTTTGGTCATGAGATTATCAAAAAGGATC
TTCACCTAGATCCTTTTAAATTAAAAATGAAGTTTTAAATCAATCTAAAGTATATATGAGTAAACTTGGT
CTGACAGTTACCAATGCTTAATCAGTGAGGCACCTATCTCAGCGATCTGTCTATTTCGTTCATCCATAGT
TGCCTGACTCCCCGTCGTGTAGATAACTACGATACGGGAGGGCTTACCATCTGGCCCCAGTGCTGCAATG
ATACCGCGAGACCCACGCTCACCGGCTCCAGATTTATCAGCAATAAACCAGCCAGCCGGAAGGGCCGAGC
GCAGAAGTGGTCCTGCAACTTTATCCGCCTCCATCCAGTCTATTAATTGTTGCCGGGAAGCTAGAGTAAG
TAGTTCGCCAGTTAATAGTTTGCGCAACGTTGTTGCCATTGCTACAGGCATCGTGGTGTCACGCTCGTCG
TTTGGTATGGCTTCATTCAGCTCCGGTTCCCAACGATCAAGGCGAGTTACATGATCCCCCATGTTGTGCA
AAAAAGCGGTTAGCTCCTTCGGTCCTCCGATCGTTGTCAGAAGTAAGTTGGCCGCAGTGTTATCACTCAT
GGTTATGGCAGCACTGCATAATTCTCTTACTGTCATGCCATCCGTAAGATGCTTTTCTGTGACTGGTGAG
TACTCAACCAAGTCATTCTGAGAATAGTGTATGCGGCGACCGAGTTGCTCTTGCCCGGCGTCAATACGGG
ATAATACCGCGCCACATAGCAGAACTTTAAAAGTGCTCATCATTGGAAAACGTTCTTCGGGGCGAAAACT
CTCAAGGATCTTACCGCTGTTGAGATCCAGTTCGATGTAACCCACTCGTGCACCCAACTGATCTTCAGCA
TCTTTTACTTTCACCAGCGTTTCTGGGTGAGCAAAAACAGGAAGGCAAAATGCCGCAAAAAAGGGAATAA
GGGCGACACGGAAATGTTGAATACTCATACTCTTCCTTTTTCAATATTATTGAAGCATTTATCAGGGTTA
TTGTCTCATGAGCGGATACATATTTGAATGTATTTAGAAAAATAAACAAATAGGGGTTCCGCGCACATTT
CCCCGAAAAGTGCCACCTGACGTCGACGGATCGGGAGATCTCCCGATCCCCTATGGTGCACTCTCAGTAC
AATCTGCTCTGATGCCGCATAGTTAAGCCAGTATCTGCTCCCTGCTTGTGTGTTGGAGGTCGCTGAGTAG
TGCGCGAGCAAAATTTAAGCTACAACAAGGCAAGGCTTGACCGACAATTGCATGAAGAATCTGCTTAGGG
TTAGGCGTTTTGCGCTGCTTCGCGATGTACGGGCCAGATATACGCGTT
Features (pLannotate 1.2.2; 21 found; start..end, strand, type, name):
      1..380     +  enhancer       CMV enhancer: human cytomegalovirus immediate early enhancer
    381..584     +  promoter       CMV promoter: human cytomegalovirus (CMV) immediate early promoter
    580..613     +  LTR            5' LTR (truncated) (fragment): truncated 5' long terminal repeat (LTR) from HIV-1
    629..647     +  promoter       T7 promoter: promoter for bacteriophage T7 RNA polymerase
    700..2187    +  CDS            Mef2a: MEF2A_MOUSE - Experimental evidence at protein level: Swiss-Prot protein existence level 1. Transcriptional activator which binds specifically to the MEF2 element, 5'-YTA[AT](4)TAR-3', found in numerous muscle-specific genes. Also involved in the activation of numerous growth factor- and stress-induced genes. Mediates cellular functions not only in skeletal and cardiac muscle development, but also in neuronal differentiation and survival. Plays diverse roles in the control of cell growth, survival and apoptosis via p38 MAPK signaling in muscle-specific and/or growth factor-related transcriptio
   2251..2268    +  CDS            capTEV™ (fragment): composite tag for in vivo biotinylation, TEV protease cleavage, and 6xHis tagging
   2318..2542    +  polyA_signal   bGH poly(A) signal: bovine growth hormone polyadenylation signal
   2546..2567    +  promoter       SV40 promoter (fragment): SV40 enhancer and early promoter
   2588..3016    +  rep_origin     f1 ori (sequence partly withheld): f1 bacteriophage origin of replication; arrow indicates direction of (+) strand synthesis
   3030..3359    +  promoter       SV40 promoter: SV40 enhancer and early promoter
   3426..4217    +  CDS            neo: KKA2_KLEPN - Also known as kan, nptII. Experimental evidence at protein level: Swiss-Prot protein existence level 1. Resistance to kanamycin, neomycin, paromomycin, ribostamycin, butirosin and gentamicin B. From Klebsiella pneumoniae.
   4241..4399    +  CDS            ble (fragment): BLE_KLEPN - Experimental evidence at protein level: Swiss-Prot protein existence level 1. Binding protein with a strong affinity to the bleomycin family of antibiotics. Binds to CL990; an antimitotic-antibiotic compound. From Klebsiella pneumoniae.
   4394..4515    +  polyA_signal   SV40 poly(A) signal: SV40 polyadenylation signal
   4588..4604    -  protein_bind   lac operator: The lac repressor binds to the lac operator to inhibit transcription in E. coli. This inhibition can be relieved by adding lactose or isopropyl-β-D-thiogalactopyranoside (IPTG). lac repressor encoded by lacI
   4612..4642    -  promoter       lac promoter: promoter for the E. coli lac operon
   4657..4678    -  protein_bind   CAP binding site: CAP binding activates transcription in the presence of cAMP. E. coli catabolite activator protein
   4691..4783    -  CDS            lacI (fragment): lac repressor; lacI; The lac repressor binds to the lac operator to inhibit transcription in E. coli. This inhibition can be relieved by adding lactose or isopropyl-β-D-thiogalactopyranoside (IPTG).
   4966..5554    -  rep_origin     ori: high-copy-number ColE1/pMB1/pBR322/pUC origin of replication
   5725..6585    -  CDS            AmpR: β-lactamase; bla; confers resistance to ampicillin, carbenicillin, and related antibiotics
   6586..6690    -  promoter       AmpR promoter: bla
   6749..6801    -  misc_feature   bom (fragment): basis of mobility region from pBR322
