[The description below was written by a language model from this plasmid's Addgene catalogue record and pLannotate feature annotations shown in this document.]
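Description:
hMEF2A K403R is a mammalian expression plasmid built on the Invitrogen pcDNA3.1/myc-His(-) A backbone, carrying human MEF2A with a lysine-to-arginine substitution at residue 403. According to the record, this change removes the SUMO acceptor lysine, so the encoded transcription factor cannot be sumoylated at K403. The insert was cloned between NotI and KpnI sites and sits downstream of the human cytomegalovirus immediate early enhancer and promoter, with a T7 promoter just upstream of the coding region and a bovine growth hormone polyadenylation signal terminating the transcript. The catalogue lists C-terminal myc and 6xHis tags contributed by the backbone. The automated annotation picks up only a short His-tag-like match (labelled as a capTEV fragment) after the open reading frame and does not call the myc epitope. It also labels the coding sequence by its closest Swiss-Prot match, mouse Mef2a, although the record gives the species as human.

In bacteria the plasmid is maintained through a high-copy ColE1/pUC-type origin and selected with ampicillin via the β-lactamase gene. An f1 origin is also present, which allows single-stranded DNA production. For mammalian cells, an SV40 early promoter drives a neomycin phosphotransferase gene followed by an SV40 polyadenylation signal, allowing G418 selection of stable transfectants. Several small annotated fragments (HIV-1 LTR, ble, lacI, bom) appear to be partial matches within backbone sequence rather than functional elements. The construct is suited to transient or stable expression of a sumoylation-deficient MEF2A, for instance for comparison with the wild-type protein in studies of phosphorylation-dependent SUMO modification and its effect on MEF2A activity.
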