Addgene plasmid #118355: hMEF2A K403R
Purpose: This plasmid expresses human MEF2A K403R mutant. This construct cannot undergo sumoylation on K403.
Depositing lab: Lea Sistonen. Depositing organization: Abo Akademi University. Publication: PDSM, a motif for phosphorylation-dependent SUMO modification. Hietakangas V, Anckar J, Blomster HA, Fujimoto M, Palvimo JJ, Nakai A, Sistonen L. Proc Natl Acad Sci U S A. 2006 Jan 3;103(1):45-50. doi: 10.1073/pnas.0503698102. Epub 2005 Dec 21. PubMed 16371476.
Backbone
  Vector backbone: pcDNA3.1/myc-His(-) A
  Backbone manufacturer: Invitrogen
  Backbone size w/o insert (bp): 5522
  Vector type: Mammalian Expression
  Selectable markers: Neomycin (select with G418)
Growth in bacteria
  Bacterial resistance: Ampicillin, 100 μg/mL
  Growth temperature: 37°C
  Growth strain: DH5alpha
  Copy number: High Copy
Gene/Insert
  Gene/Insert name: hMEF2A
  Species: H. sapiens (human)
  Mutation: K403R
  Entrez Gene: MEF2A (a.k.a. ADCAD1, RSRFC4, RSRFC9, mef2)
  Tag / fusion protein: myc and 6xHIS (C terminal on backbone)
  Cloning method: Restriction Enzyme; 5′ cloning site NotI (unknown if destroyed); 3′ cloning site KpnI (unknown if destroyed)
Terms and licenses: Academic/Nonprofit Terms; Industry Terms: Not Available to Industry
How to cite: hMEF2A K403R was a gift from Lea Sistonen (Addgene plasmid # 118355 ; http://n2t.net/addgene:118355 ; RRID:Addgene_118355)
